Addgene plasmid #15307: pCaST-elav-Gal4AD
Depositing lab: Benjamin White. Depositing organization: National Institute of Mental Health (NIMH). Publication: Refined spatial manipulation of neuronal function by combinatorial restriction of transgene expression. Luan H, Peabody NC, Vinson CR, White BH. Neuron. 2006 Nov 9. 52(3):425-36. 10.1016/j.neuron.2006.08.028 PubMed 17088209.
Backbone
  Vector backbone: pCaST-elav
  Backbone size w/o insert (bp): 13475
  Vector type: Insect Expression
Growth in bacteria
  Bacterial resistance: Ampicillin, 100 μg/mL
  Growth temperature: 37°C
  Growth strain: DH5alpha
  Copy number: High Copy
Gene/Insert
  Gene/Insert name: Gal4AD-ZIP+ (alt names: GAL4AD-EE12RR345L; GAL4)
  Insert size (bp): 670
  Entrez Gene: GAL4 (a.k.a. YPL248C, GAL81)
  Cloning method: Restriction Enzyme; 5′ cloning site NotI (not destroyed); 3′ cloning site AscI (not destroyed)
  Sequencing primers: 5′ na
Terms and licenses: Academic/Nonprofit Terms; Industry Terms: Not Available to Industry
Depositor comments: The heterodimerizing leucine zipper is based on the chicken B-Zip family member Vitellogenin Binding Protein. The EE12RR345L (Zip+) domain was generated from synthetic oligonucleotides with codon usage optimized for Drosophila expression.
How to cite: pCaST-elav-Gal4AD was a gift from Benjamin White (Addgene plasmid # 15307)
