[The description below was written by a language model from this plasmid's Addgene catalogue record and pLannotate feature annotations shown in this document.]
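Description:
pCaST-elav-Gal4AD is a Drosophila P-element transformation plasmid of about 14.1 kb, built on the pCaST-elav backbone and catalogued as an insect expression vector. It is propagated in E. coli through a high-copy ColE1/pUC-type origin with ampicillin selection (AmpR and its bla promoter). P element 5′ and 3′ ends flank the transgene region. This arrangement supports transposase-mediated germline integration, and a mini-white eye-colour marker lets transformant flies be identified.

The payload is a roughly 670 bp insert, Gal4AD-ZIP+, cloned between NotI and AscI sites. It encodes the transcriptional activation domain of yeast GAL4 fused to the EE12RR345L (Zip+) heterodimerizing leucine zipper. The zipper is based on the chicken B-ZIP protein Vitellogenin Binding Protein and was made from synthetic oligonucleotides codon-optimized for Drosophila. The annotation finds the GAL4 activation domain preceded by a partial SV40 NLS and followed by a T7 promoter and an HA tag, a layout typical of two-hybrid activation-domain vectors. The zipper itself is not annotated.

The backbone name implies that an elav regulatory fragment drives expression. The large unannotated stretch upstream of the insert is consistent with this, but the feature table does not identify a promoter. Downstream lie a DsRed2 coding sequence, whose role the record does not explain, and an SV40 small t intron and polyadenylation signal.

Judging from the associated publication title, the construct supplies one half of a split GAL4 system. In such a system, the activation domain becomes functional only where it pairs through complementary zippers with a separately expressed GAL4 DNA-binding half. This restricts transgene expression to the intersection of two expression patterns for refined manipulation of neurons.
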