Features (pLannotate 1.2.2; 23 found; start..end, strand, type, name):
      1..229     -  CDS            mini-white (fragment): Drosophila white gene eye color pigment; white; This is a modified version of the white gene lacking part of the first intron.
    235..823     -  rep_origin     ori: high-copy-number ColE1/pMB1/pBR322/pUC origin of replication
    994..1854    -  CDS            AmpR: β-lactamase; bla; confers resistance to ampicillin, carbenicillin, and related antibiotics
   1855..1959    -  promoter       AmpR promoter: bla
   2054..2089    +  CDS            rop (fragment): Rop protein, which maintains plasmids at low copy number; rop
   2191..2260    +  misc_feature   bom (fragment): basis of mobility region from pBR322
   2259..2761    -  gene           mini-white (fragment): white; This modified version of the white gene lacks part of the first intron.
   2761..2993    -  misc_feature   P element 3' end: P element 3' end
   3017..3035    +  promoter       T3 promoter: promoter for bacteriophage T3 RNA polymerase
   3048..3102    -  misc_feature   MCS (fragment): pBluescript multiple cloning site
   6749..6768    +  CDS            SV40 NLS (fragment): nuclear localization signal of SV40 (simian virus 40) large T antigen
   6785..7126    +  CDS            GAL4 activation domain: activation domain of the GAL4 transcriptional activator; Saccharomyces cerevisiae GAL4 (truncated)
   7132..7150    +  promoter       T7 promoter: promoter for bacteriophage T7 RNA polymerase
   7169..7195    +  CDS            HA: HA (human influenza hemagglutinin) epitope tag
   8009..8686    +  CDS            DsRed2: improved tetrameric variant of DsRed fluorescent protein mammalian codon-optimized
   8702..8776    +  CDS            small t antigen (fragment): SV40 (simian virus 40) small t antigen
   8778..8843    +  intron         small t intron: SV40 (simian virus 40) small t antigen intron
   8973..8993    +  CDS            SV40 NLS: nuclear localization signal of SV40 (simian virus 40) large T antigen
   9000..9134    +  CDS            LT_POVHA (fragment): Protein inferred from homology: Swiss-Prot protein existence level 3. Isoform large T antigen is a key early protein essential for both driving viral replication and inducing cellular transformation. Plays a role in viral genome replication by driving entry of quiescent cells into the cell cycle and by autoregulating the synthesis of viral early mRNA. Displays highly oncogenic activities by corrupting the host cellular checkpoint mechanisms that guard cell division and the transcription, replication, and repair of DNA. Participates in the modulation of cellular gene expression preceeding viral
   9159..9242    +  CDS            large T antigen (fragment): large T antigen from SV40 (simian virus 40)
   9265..9399    +  polyA_signal   SV40 poly(A) signal: SV40 polyadenylation signal
   9904..12786   +  CDS            mini-white: Drosophila white gene eye color pigment; white; This is a modified version of the white gene lacking part of the first intron.
  13564..14149   -  misc_feature   P element 5' end: No description available
>Addgene plasmid #15307 | pCaST-elav-Gal4AD | depositor full sequence | sequence record 8256 | Author sequence
GGCCAGACCCACGTAGTCCAGCGGCAGATCGGCGGCGGAGAAGTTAAGCGTCTCCAGGATGACCTTGCCC
GAACTGGGGCACGTGGTGTTCGACGATGTGCAGCTAATTTCGCCCGGCTCCACGTCCGCCCATTGGTTAA
TCAGCAGACCCTCGTTGGCGTAACGGAACCATGAGAGGTACGACAACCATTTGAGGTATACTGGCACCGA
GCCCGAGTTCAAGAAGAAGGCGTTTTTCCATAGGCTCCGCCCCCCTGACGAGCATCACAAAAATCGACGC
TCAAGTCAGAGGTGGCGAAACCCGACAGGACTATAAAGATACCAGGCGTTTCCCCCTGGAAGCTCCCTCG
TGCGCTCTCCTGTTCCGACCCTGCCGCTTACCGGATACCTGTCCGCCTTTCTCCCTTCGGGAAGCGTGGC
GCTTTCTCAATGCTCACGCTGTAGGTATCTCAGTTCGGTGTAGGTCGTTCGCTCCAAGCTGGGCTGTGTG
CACGAACCCCCCGTTCAGCCCGACCGCTGCGCCTTATCCGGTAACTATCGTCTTGAGTCCAACCCGGTAA
GACACGACTTATCGCCACTGGCAGCAGCCACTGGTAACAGGATTAGCAGAGCGAGGTATGTAGGCGGTGC
TACAGAGTTCTTGAAGTGGTGGCCTAACTACGGCTACACTAGAAGGACAGTATTTGGTATCTGCGCTCTG
CTGAAGCCAGTTACCTTCGGAAAAAGAGTTGGTAGCTCTTGATCCGGCAAACAAACCACCGCTGGTAGCG
GTGGTTTTTTTGTTTGCAAGCAGCAGATTACGCGCAGAAAAAAAGGATCTCAAGAAGATCCTTTGATCTT
TTCTACGGGGTCTGACGCTCAGTGGAACGAAAACTCACGTTAAGGGATTTTGGTCATGAGATTATCAAAA
AGGATCTTCACCTAGATCCTTTTAAATTAAAAATGAAGTTTTAAATCAATCTAAAGTATATATGAGTAAA
CTTGGTCTGACAGTTACCAATGCTTAATCAGTGAGGCACCTATCTCAGCGATCTGTCTATTTCGTTCATC
CATAGTTGCCTGACTCCCCGTCGTGTAGATAACTACGATACGGGAGGGCTTACCATCTGGCCCCAGTGCT
GCAATGATACCGCGAGACCCACGCTCACCGGCTCCAGATTTATCAGCAATAAACCAGCCAGCCGGAAGGG
CCGAGCGCAGAAGTGGTCCTGCAACTTTATCCGCCTCCATCCAGTCTATTAATTGTTGCCGGGAAGCTAG
AGTAAGTAGTTCGCCAGTTAATAGTTTGCGCAACGTTGTTGCCATTGCTACAGGCATCGTGGTGTCACGC
TCGTCGTTTGGTATGGCTTCATTCAGCTCCGGTTCCCAACGATCAAGGCGAGTTACATGATCCCCCATGT
TGTGCAAAAAAGCGGTTAGCTCCTTCGGTCCTCCGATCGTTGTCAGAAGTAAGTTGGCCGCAGTGTTATC
ACTCATGGTTATGGCAGCACTGCATAATTCTCTTACTGTCATGCCATCCGTAAGATGCTTTTCTGTGACT
GGTGAGTACTCAACCAAGTCATTCTGAGAATAGTGTATGCGGCGACCGAGTTGCTCTTGCCCGGCGTCAA
CACGGGATAATACCGCGCCACATAGCAGAACTTTAAAAGTGCTCATCATTGGAAAACGTTCTTCGGGGCG
AAAACTCTCAAGGATCTTACCGCTGTTGAGATCCAGTTCGATGTAACCCACTCGTGCACCCAACTGATCT
TCAGCATCTTTTACTTTCACCAGCGTTTCTGGGTGAGCAAAAACAGGAAGGCAAAATGCCGCAAAAAAGG
GAATAAGGGCGACACGGAAATGTTGAATACTCATACTCTTCCTTTTTCAATATTATTGAAGCATTTATCA
GGGTTATTGTCTCATGAGCGGATACATATTTGAATGTATTTAGAAAAATAAACAAATAGGGGTTCCGCGC
ACATTTCCCCGAAAAGTGCCACCTGACGTCTAAGAAACCATTATTATCATGACATTAACCTATAAAAATA
GGCGTATCACGAGGCCCTTTCGTCTCGCGCGTTTCGGTGATGACGGTGAAAACCTCTGACACATGCAGCT
CCCGGAGACGGTCACAGCTTGTCTGTAAGCGGATGCCGGGAGCAGACAAGCCCGTCAGGGCGCGTCAGCG
GGTGTTGGCGGGTGTCGGGGCTGGCTTAACTATGCGGCATCAGAGCAGATTGTACTGAGAGTGCACCATA
TGCGGTGTGAAATACCGCACCGAATCGCGCGGAACTAACGACAGTCGCTCCAAGGTCGTCGAACAAAAGG
TGAATGTGTTGCGGAGAGCGGGTGGGAGACAGCGAAAGAGCAACTACGAAACGTGGTGTGGTGGAGGTGA
ATTATGAAGAGGGCGCGCGATTTGAAAAGTATGTATATAAAAAATATATCCCGGTGTTTTATGTAGCGAT
AAACGAGTTTTTGATGTAAGGTATGCAGGTGTGTAAGTCTTTTGGTTAGAAGACAAATCCAAAGTCTACT
TGTGGGGATGTTCGAAGGGGAAATACTTGTATTCTATAGGTCATATCTTGTTTTTATTGGCACAAATATA
ATTACATTAGCTTTTTGAGGGGGCAATAAACAGTAAACACGATGGTAATAATGGTAAAAAAAAAAACAAG
CAGTTATTTCGGATATATGTCGGCTACTCCTTGCGTCGGGCCCGAAGTCTTAGAGCCAGATATGCGAGCA
CCCGGAAGCTCACGATGAGAATGGCCAGACCATGATGAAATAACATAAGGTGGTCCCGTCGGCAAGAGAC
ATCCACTTAACGTATGCTTGCAATAAGTGCGAGTGAAAGGAATAGTATTCTGAGTGTCGTATTGAGTCTG
AGTGAGACAGCGATATGATTGTTGATTAACCCTTAGCATGTCCGTGGGGTTTGAATTAACTCATAATATT
AATTAGACGAAATTATTTTTAAAGTTTTATTTTTAATAATTTGCGAGTACGCAAAGCTTGGCTGCATCCA
ACGCGCAATTAACCCTCACTAAAGGGAACAAAAGCTGGGTACCGGGCCCCCCCTCGAGGTCGACGGTATC
GATAAGCTTGATATCGAATTCCCCGGATCCAGTCGAGGGATCACTGAACTAAAAAGTAAAGAGAGGAGAA
ACAGGAGAAGCCCTTAAAGTGCGAGTTCGCTGGAGTGCCTATCGATCCTTGAGGGCAGCGCTCGATCCTT
ATTACTATTGGCAGGATCATTTTATACCCCTTACATAAAAATATCAGTATCAGTTTGTTCCCTTATCATG
CGTGCTCTTTGACATATCCGGGAATTTATTTCTATTTTTGCTTAGTCAAACTGAAGACCATTTTGTCCCA
ACATAAAATATGTAAAATATTTTTTTTTATCATTTTAAATTCTCAGGGATTAAGTCAATGTTTGAAAACT
TCTAGCTGACTTGCGCTCCACTACCACTCGGCATGCGTGCCCCTGATTAGTAGGCCAGGTGGTGGGCCTT
TGGCACGATCGCAACCCTAAGGACTGCAACCGAATAGCATTGAGAAGGAGACCAGGATTTCTGCACTCAA
AGGTGAAATTGTCTGAGCACGGAACACGGAAAAACAACAACAAAAACATGGCAGACGGAAAACAATGCCG
CCAGCGGCAAGGAGGGAGGGTGGAAACACATGCCACGATTCAGTGTCGAATGTCCTGTGATCCCACATTC
ATATATTTTGTTATTGTGTGCCTGCATCCCTCGCCTGCTTTTAATTCCTGCATCGATCCTTCTTTGCTCC
TGGTCTACGAACCCGATGTCTTATGGTAATTTTATGATTATTACAATTAGATTCGGGGGAAACTGCATCT
GCCGCCGTCTGCAGATCCGATTCATTTGGATTCCGTCTGCTCAATCCAGATCCATGATGGGATCATGGCC
ATTTGGGCATTGGTACATGGAAAGTTAAAAGCGCCCTAGGCGTTCTAATCCAACTCGTCTCAAGAAAAAC
GGGTGAATGCATGGAACGCTGGATCTGGTTCTGGAAGATCCGGCTAAGTCAACAAGAAATATGTAACCTC
GCCATTATAGCTTTACTTTCGAAGCAGAAAATGCAATCGAGAATATCGAATGCACGCTCCAGGTTCCTAT
GGCTCCTAGCTTTCGGTGCAGCACAACAAATATTTGGGTTGGTTCGTTTTTCCGCCACGATTTTAAAACG
CTAAGGGTGGCTTTTTCGGAGTCCCTCTCATTTGAGCCGGGAAAAAGACCAGACCCTCCCTTTCCCTCCC
CAGCCACTTTCCAGCTTTGTTGTAACCTCGTGTTGTGCCTGCTTTTTAATCCCGCTTTGTTGTAACGCAG
GCCATTTGCTGTTTTTGTTTTGTTTCTGGCGTGGCTAAAACGGATTATGTGACCCAACCCTTTCGATTTC
GAGTCTCATTGTATTACATCCTTTTCCCAAAAATGACTAAAAAAGCGTATTGCCTATTTCTGGGGTGGAC
AGAATGAAACGGGGTCAGCACGTGGCCGCAAACTTGAAATACCATTATGGATCCAATAGGACTGTGAAGA
GTTATTAGTGAAACATTTCGAACAAACTATTCCTTTAATTGAAATTTGCCAATTCCCCACTTAAGCATCG
CATTTGCATATTTGTATGCTAACCAAACTCTCTGCGACGTCGATCTGTCTGAATCTGAATCCGCATATCT
TTCGAGGGCAGCAATAGCGCCACCCCACCCCATTTCCGTTGCCACTAGCAGCGCACCACCCTTTGAAAGG
ACATCAAAAACCACCCCCTGCCCAAAGTTGCGTTACAATTCCCGAAGTGCAGTGCAGCGTACATAAAACA
TACAATGAAATCCGATAAAATTTTCTATGTCCTTTATATCCTCATAACATGCCCAACTATAAACCGAGCC
AAATTCTTCTCGTGAAAAAGTTGCACACAACGCGATTTCACTGTACCTTACATTGTTCTGTAAACTGGAA
CAGAGCGTCCGACTGGAAGAGGCGAAGGAAAAAATCAGCACAGGGAACAGGAAGTTCACAAGGATTGGGG
GTGTCCGAGGGTGGCTACATATATATGGCGATATATGGCATACAGTATGTGCATACATATACATACATAT
ACACATATATGTATGTATGTACCATACTATGTGGCGTGTCTAGTGGCGCGAATAACGAATACAGGAGCAA
TGAAGCACACGAACGAAGCGAAACGAAACGAAGGGAAATATTGAAAAAGCCAGAATTGCATTACTTCAAA
ACTATACCGGCTCTTGGATATGGGTCCTGGGTCTCGGTTCCTTGCTTCTGGCTTTCGCTTCGTAGGGGGT
GTACGAGCAATACTGCCAGGAGAAACCACCCTAGCCTTTGGCGTTGGTGGTTGATAGTGCAAAAATAATA
ATAACGGAAACGGAACCATAAACCCAAAACAGCCCTTACAACGCGACTGATTTGTAAGGATAATGGTCGC
ATGCATCATAAAACGGTTGACGACCTCGTCGGAAAGAGCCAACATTTTGCAATGATTTCCAATTGCTCCT
GCTATCTAGGCCCAATGGGCCGCTAAGTACATATGAAGCATACATAGCTAAATACATATGAAGCATACAT
ACATCGGGTTAACTATAAAACCAATGTGTTCTAGATGAGTTTGTTAATTTTACAAAGTAAGTTAGGGCTG
CTCCAGTGGTTTTAAGTTGCTTAACTGGACAAGAGAACTTGGCTCTCTCCCCCATCTATCTCTTGTCTTC
GGGAAAGGTAACCTCCATTTTGATCGGTTGAATTTGTATCAAAAAGCATGAAAAACTTTGAATACAGCAT
AAACCACTGAGAGAGCAGCCGAAAGCCAGGGGTGTATCAAAAGGGGTTCTTAGAAATATTCCACTTTGCA
ACGATTATAGACTCGTTTCTTATCAGACAAAACTTTCTCCACTTCTACGTGGTATTTACAGAAACAAAAC
TTAAGGTAAAATGTTAGGTGGCTATATATTAAAGCTATTAAAATATATTAAAGGTTTCCGGAATAACCCC
CTATCTCGGCGCGCAGATACGCCCATGTCGCCACTCTTTCGCTCTCTACCTTCCACTCTCGCTCCGAACA
CCATTGCAACCCCGAGAGAGCTGCTCGAGAGGCAACTATGAGATATGAGAATGAGAGGTTGCTCTATGTG
AAAATGGAAACCGAAACCGTCAATGCCTCAATTTCGCATTTCATTATTTCATTTCCACGCCAACCATCGT
GCGCCGCGGTCTGAACGCTCCTGCCACAGAAAAAGAAGATAAAAGCAAGGAAAATTCTAATCGAATACCA
AATATCGTGCTTGTGTGCTCTTTCCGCAATTGATTTTTTTTAAGTAGTGCATGACAATAACCGTTGAGTT
GACTCCAACCGAAGTAACCATAACTGGAAGCTGACAACAGCCATTGGCCGGAATCTCATCTCACACCGAG
CGAAATACGGCGACGCCAGCGTTTATTTATTAAAAACGATTACATTACAACAAACACCAAAGTCCTGGAC
AACCGAAGAGAGTGTGGGAGAAAATCGAAGCAGAGAGCAAGGAGGAGCGCCGTGAGAGCGCGCGCGCAAG
GATTTGAGATTGCAAAGAGAACTTAGCAATTAGTTCGCTTTGTTTGTCCAGCCAAACAACAACAACAACC
AACCAGCTCCCCAAAACCAACTACACACATACTCGCTCCCTAAACTAAAACAATAGCGGCCGCAAAACAT
GGATAAAGCGGAATTAATTCCCGAGCCTCCAAAAAAGAAGAGAAAGGTCGAATTGGGTACCGCCGCCAAT
TTTAATCAAAGTGGGAATATTGCTGATAGCTCATTGTCCTTCACTTTCACTAACAGTAGCAACGGTCCGA
ACCTCATAACAACTCAAACAAATTCTCAAGCGCTTTCACAACCAATTGCCTCCTCTAACGTTCATGATAA
CTTCATGAATAATGAAATCACGGCTAGTAAAATTGATGATGGTAATAATTCAAAACCACTGTCACCTGGT
TGGACGGACCAAACTGCGTATAACGCGTTTGGAATCACTACAGGGATGTTTAATACCACTACAATGGATG
ATGTATATAACTATCTATTCGATGATGAAGATACCCCACCAAACCCAAAAAAAGAGATCTTTAATACGAC
TCACTATAGGGCGAGCGCCGCCATGGAGTACCCATACGACGTACCAGATTACGCTGGAGGAGGTGGTGGA
GGTGGAGGTGGAGGTACTAGTCTGGAGATCGAGGCCGCCTTCCTGGAGCGCGAGAACACCGCCCTGGAGA
CCCGCGTGGCCGAGCTGCGCCAGCGCGTGCAGCGCCTGCGCAACCGCGTGAGCCAGAACCGCACCCGCTA
CGGCCCCCTGGGCGGCGGCAAGTAAGGCGCGCCTCTAGGATCCAAATGCAATTGGCTAAAAACCGAAACC
AAAACGCAACAAAGTATACGAAACACTTGTGAAACCGTACAAACAATTGTGGAAAAAAAATTAAAAGATT
ATTAAGATTGAAGTCTCAATAAACATTAGTGCTTAAATAAACTTAAAGCGACCCGCGTGGAGAGTGCAGT
AAAAAGAATAACTTTTGAAATAAATATTTACCAAACAGAAAAATATTTTATAAATATTTAAATAAGTGAA
AAACAAATTGGTTACTCTGAAACAAAGAATATTCAAATTGGCGCTAAAACAAAGGAGAAAAAATTTCAAG
AATATTATACAGATAATAAGACATATTTAACTATATAAAACCAAACTTAATCAACAAAGACAAAGGAGTG
AAAAAAATAAAAAAAAATTTTAAAAGAGTTAAAAAAAAATTGTTTATATCCAAAGGAGGCAAAGGAACAG
CACAGAAAGCGAGGAAACACTCAAATAAAATCCGCCAAAAATCGCAGATCCCTGGAAACCAATTCGTGTG
AAATCGGTCAAGCCCCCAACGACTTTTAGCCCGTCCCAGACGGAGCACCGCCAAGATTCTTACCGCCAGC
AGCGCCATGATCAAGCTCGGTCGCCACCATGGCCTCCTCCGAGAACGTCATCACCGAGTTCATGCGCTTC
AAGGTGCGCATGGAGGGCACCGTGAACGGCCACGAGTTCGAGATCGAGGGCGAGGGCGAGGGCCGCCCCT
ACGAGGGCCACAACACCGTGAAGCTGAAGGTGACCAAGGGCGGCCCCCTGCCCTTCGCCTGGGACATCCT
GTCCCCCCAGTTCCAGTACGGCTCCAAGGTGTACGTGAAGCACCCCGCCGACATCCCCGACTACAAGAAG
CTGTCCTTCCCCGAGGGCTTCAAGTGGGAGCGCGTGATGAACTTCGAGGACGGCGGCGTGGCGACCGTGA
CCCAGGACTCCTCCCTGCAGGACGGCTGCTTCATCTACAAGGTGAAGTTCATCGGCGTGAACTTCCCCTC
CGACGGCCCCGTGATGCAGAAGAAGACCATGGGCTGGGAGGCCTCCACCGAGCGCCTGTACCCCCGCGAC
GGCGTGCTGAAGGGCGAGACCCACAAGGCCCTGAAGCTGAAGGACGGCGGCCACTACCTGGTGGAGTTCA
AGTCCATCTACATGGCCAAGAAGCCCGTGCAGCTGCCCGGCTACTACTACGTGGACGCCAAGCTGGACAT
CACCTCCCACAACGAGGACTACACCATCGTGGAGCAGTACGAGCGCACCGAGGGCCGCCACCACCTGTTC
CTGTAGCGGCCTCGACTAGAGGATCTTTGTGAAGGAACCTTACTTCTGTGGTGTGACATAATTGGACAAA
CTACCTACAGAGATTTAAAGCTCTAAGGTAAATATAAAATTTTTAAGTGTATAATGTGTTAAACTACTGA
TTCTAATTGTTTGTGTATTTTAGATTCCAACCTATGGAACTGATGAATGGGAGCAGTGGTGGAATGCCTT
TAATGAGGAAAACCTGTTTTGCTCAGAAGAAATGCCATCTAGTGATGATGAGGCTACTGCTGACTCTCAA
CATTCTACTCCTCCAAAAAAGAAGAGAAAGGTAGAAGACCCCAAGGACTTTCCTTCAGAATTGCTAAGTT
TTTTGAGTCATGCTGTGTTTAGTAATAGAACTCTTGCTTGCTTTGCTATTTACACCACAAAGGAAAAAGC
TGCACTGCTATACAAGAAAATTATGGAAAAATATTTGATGTATAGTGCCTTGACTAGAGATCATAATCAG
CCATACCACATTTGTAGAGGTTTTACTTGCTTTAAAAAACCTCCCACACCTCCCCCTGAACCTGAAACAT
AAAATGAATGCAATTGTTGTTGTTAACTTGTTTATTGCAGCTTATAATGGTTACAAATAAAGCAATAGCA
TCACAAATTTCACAAATAAAGCATTTTTTTCACTGCATTCTAGTTGTGGTTTGTCCAAACTCATCAATGT
ATCTTATCATGTCTGGATCGGATCCACTAGAAGGCCTTAGTATGTATGTAAGTTAATAAAACCCTTTTTT
GGAGAATGTAGATTTAAAAAAACATATTTTTTTTTTATTTTTTACTGCACTGGACATCATTGAACTTATC
TGATCAGTTTTAAATTTACTTCGATCCAAGGGTATTTGAAGTACCAGGTTCTTTCGATTACCTCTCACTC
AAAATGACATTCCACTCAAAGTCAGCGCTGTTTGCCTCCTTCTCTGTCCACAGAAATATCGCCGTCTCTT
TCGCCGCTGCGTCCGCTATCTCTTTCGCCACCGTTTGTAGCGTTACCTAGCGTCAATGTCCGCCTTCAGT
TGCACTTTGTCAGCGGTTTCGTGACGAAGCTCCAAGCGGTTTACGCCATCAATTAAACACAAAGTGCTGT
GCCAAAACTCCTCTCGCTTCTTATTTTTGTTTGTTTTTTGAGTGATTGGGGTGGTGATTGGTTTTGGGTG
GGTAAGCAGGGGAAAGTGTGAAAAATCCCGGCAATGGGCCAAGAGGATCAGGAGCTATTAATTCGCGGAG
GCAGCAAACACCCATCTGCCGAGCATCTGAACAATGTGAGTAGTACATGTGCATACATCTTAAGTTCACT
TGATCTATAGGAACTGCGATTGCAACATCAAATTGTCTGCGGCGTGAGAACTGCGACCCACAAAAATCCC
AAACCGCAATCGCACAAACAAATAGTGACACGAAACAGATTATTCTGGTAGCTGTGCTCGCTATATAAGA
CAATTTTTAAGATCATATCATGATCAAGACATCTAAAGGCATTCATTTTCGACTACATTCTTTTTTACAA
AAAATATAACAACCAGATATTTTAAGCTGATCCTAGATGCACAAAAAATAAATAAAAGTATAAACCTACT
TCGTAGGATACTTCGTTTTGTTCGGGGTTAGATGAGCATAACGCTTGTAGTTGATATTTGAGATCCCCTA
TCATTGCAGGGTGACAGCGGAGCGGCTTCGCAGAGCTGCATTAACCAGGGCTTCGGGCAGGCCAAAAACT
ACGGCACGCTCCTGCCACCCAGTCCGCCGGAGGACTCCGGTTCAGGGAGCGGCCAACTAGCCGAGAACCT
CACCTATGCCTGGCACAATATGGACATCTTTGGGGCGGTCAATCAGCCGGGCTCCGGATGGCGGCAGCTG
GTCAACCGGACACGCGGACTATTCTGCAACGAGCGACACATACCGGCGCCCAGGAAACATTTGCTCAAGA
ACGGTGAGTTTCTATTCGCAGTCGGCTGATCTGTGTGAAATCTTAATAAAGGGTCCAATTACCAATTTGA
AACTCAGTTTGCGGCGTGGCCTATCCGGGCGAACTTTTGGCCGTGATGGGCAGTTCCGGTGCCGGAAAGA
CGACCCTGCTGAATGCCCTTGCCTTTCGATCGCCGCAGGGCATCCAAGTATCGCCATCCGGGATGCGACT
GCTCAATGGCCAACCTGTGGACGCCAAGGAGATGCAGGCCAGGTGCGCCTATGTCCAGCAGGATGACCTC
TTTATCGGCTCCCTAACGGCCAGGGAACACCTGATTTTCCAGGCCATGGTGCGGATGCCACGACATCTGA
CCTATCGGCAGCGAGTGGCCCGCGTGGATCAGGTGATCCAGGAGCTTTCGCTCAGCAAATGTCAGCACAC
GATCATCGGTGTGCCCGGCAGGGTGAAAGGTCTGTCCGGCGGAGAAAGGAAGCGTCTGGCATTCGCCTCC
GAGGCACTAACCGATCCGCCGCTTCTGATCTGCGATGAGCCCACCTCCGGACTGGACTCATTTACCGCCC
ACAGCGTCGTCCAGGTGCTGAAGAAGCTGTCGCAGAAGGGCAAGACCGTCATCCTGACCATTCATCAGCC
GTCTTCCGAGCTGTTTGAGCTCTTTGACAAGATCCTTCTGATGGCCGAGGGCAGGGTAGCTTTCTTGGGC
ACTCCCAGCGAAGCCGTCGACTTCTTTTCCTAGTGAGTTCGATGTGTTTATTAAGGGTATCTAGCATTAC
ATTACATCTCAACTCCTATCCAGCGTGGGTGCCCAGTGTCCTACCAACTACAATCCGGCGGACTTTTACG
TACAGGTGTTGGCCGTTGTGCCCGGACGGGAGATCGAGTCCCGTGATCGGATCGCCAAGATATGCGACAA
TTTTGCTATTAGCAAAGTAGCCCGGGATATGGAGCAGTTGTTGGCCACCAAAAATTTGGAGAAGCCACTG
GAGCAGCCGGAGAATGGGTACACCTACAAGGCCACCTGGTTCATGCAGTTCCGGGCGGTCCTGTGGCGAT
CCTGGCTGTCGGTGCTCAAGGAACCACTCCTCGTAAAAGTGCGACTTATTCAGACAACGGTGAGTGGTTC
CAGTGGAAACAAATGATATAACGCTTACAATTCTTGGAAACAAATTCGCTAGATTTTAGTTAGAATTGCC
TGATTCCACACCCTTCTTAGTTTTTTTCAATGAGATGTATAGTTTATAGTTTTGCAGAAAATAAATAAAT
TTCATTTAACTCGCGAACATGTTGAAGATATGAATATTAATGAGATGCGAGTAACATTTTAATTTGCAGA
TGGTTGCCATCTTGATTGGCCTCATCTTTTTGGGCCAACAACTCACGCAAGTGGGCGTGATGAATATCAA
CGGAGCCATCTTCCTCTTCCTGACCAACATGACCTTTCAAAACGTCTTTGCCACGATAAATGTAAGTCTT
GTTTAGAATACATTTGCATATTAATAATTTACTAACTTTCTAATGAATCGATTCGATTTAGGTGTTCACC
TCAGAGCTGCCAGTTTTTATGAGGGAGGCCCGAAGTCGACTTTATCGCTGTGACACATACTTTCTGGGCA
AAACGATTGCCGAATTACCGCTTTTTCTCACAGTGCCACTGGTCTTCACGGCGATTGCCTATCCGATGAT
CGGACTGCGGGCCGGAGTGCTGCACTTCTTCAACTGCCTGGCGCTGGTCACTCTGGTGGCCAATGTGTCA
ACGTCCTTCGGATATCTAATATCCTGCGCCAGCTCCTCGACCTCGATGGCGCTGTCTGTGGGTCCGCCGG
TTATCATACCATTCCTGCTCTTTGGCGGCTTCTTCTTGAACTCGGGCTCGGTGCCAGTATACCTCAAATG
GTTGTCGTACCTCTCATGGTTCCGTTACGCCAACGAGGGTCTGCTGATTAACCAATGGGCGGACGTGGAG
CCGGGCGAAATTAGCTGCACATCGTCGAACACCACGTGCCCCAGTTCGGGCAAGGTCATCCTGGAGACGC
TTAACTTCTCCGCCGCCGATCTGCCGCTGGACTACGTGGGTCTGGCCATTCTCATCGTGAGCTTCCGGGT
GCTCGCATATCTGGCTCTAAGACTTCGGGCCCGACGCAAGGAGTAGCCGACATATATCCGAAATAACTGC
TTGTTTTTTTTTTTACCATTATTACCATCGTGTTTACTGTTTATTGCCCCCTCAAAAAGCTAATGTAATT
ATATTTGTGCCAATAAAAACAAGATATGACCTATAGAATACAAGTATTTCCCCTTCGAACATCCCCACAA
GTAGACTTTGGATTTGTCTTCTAACCAAAAGACTTACACACCTGCATACCTTACATCAAAAACTCGTTTA
TCGCTACATAAAACACCGGGATATATTTTTTATATACATACTTTTCAAATCGCGCGCCCTCTTCATAATT
CACCTCCACCACACCACGTTTCGTAGTTGCTCTTTCGCTGTCTCCCACCCGCTCTCCGCAACACATTCAC
CTTTTGTTCGACGACCTTGGAGCGACTGTCGTTAGTTCCGCGCGATTCGGTTCGCTCAAATGGTTCCGAG
TGGTTCATTTCGTCTCAATAGAAATTAGTAATAAATATTTGTATGTACAATTTATTTGCTCCAATATATT
TGTATATATTTCCCTCACAGCTATATTTATTCTAATTTAATATTATGACTTTTTAAGGTAATTTTTTGTG
ACCTGTTCGGAGTGATTAGCGTTACAATTTGAACTGAAAGTGACATCCAGTGTTTGTTCCTTGTGTAGAT
GCATCTCAAAAAAATGGTGGGCATAATAGTGTTGTTTATATATATCAAAAATAACAACTATAATAATAAG
AATACATTTAATTTAGAAAATGCTTGGATTTCACTGGAACTAGAATTAATTCGGCTGCTGCTCTAAACGA
CGCATTTCGTACTCCAAAGTACGAATTTTTTCCCTCAAGCTCTTATTTTCATTAAACAATGAACAGGACC
TAACGCACAGTCACGTTATTGTTTACATAAATGATTTTTTTTACTATTCAAACTTACTCTGTTTGTGTAC
TCCCACTGGTATAGCCTTCTTTTATCTTTTCTGGTTCAGGCTCTATCACTTTACTAGGTACGGCATCTGC
GTTGAGTCGCCTCCTTTTAAATGTCTGACCTTTTGCAGGTGCAGCCTTCCACTGCGAATCATTAAAGTGG
GTATCACAAATTTGGGAGTTTTCACCAAGGCTGCACCCAAGGCTCTGCTCCCACAATTTTCTCTTAATAG
CACACTTCGGCACGTGAATTAATTTTACTCCAGTCACAGCTTTGCAGCAAAATTTGCAATATTTCATTTT
TTTTTATTCCACGTAAGGGTTAATGTTTTCAAAAAAAAATTCGTCCGCACACAACCTTTCCTCTCAACAA
GCAAACGTGCACTGAATTTAAGTGTATACTTCGGTAAGCTTCGGCTATCGACGGGACCACCTTATGTTAT
TTCATCATG
