>Addgene plasmid #15307 | pCaST-elav-Gal4AD | addgene partial sequence | sequence record 21726 | 15307 with EBV-rev (5' GTGGTTTGTCCAAACTCATC 3')
GTCGGACCCTAGAGGCCTAATTCTAGTATGTATGTAAGTTAATAAAACCCATTTTTGCGGAAAGTAGATA
AAAAAAACATTTTTTTTTTTTACTGCACTGGATATCATTGAACTTATCTGATCAGTTTTAAATTTACTTC
GATCCAAGGGTATTTGATGTACCAGGTTCTTTCGATTACCTCTCACTCAAAATGACATTCCACTCAAAGT
CAGCGCTGTTTGCCTCCTTCTCTGTCCACAGAAATATCGCCGTCTCTTTCGCCGCTGCGTCCGCTATCTC
TTTCGCCACCGTTTGTAGCGTTACGTAGCGTCAATGTCCGCCTTCAGTTGCATTTTGTCAGCGGTTTCGT
GACGAAGCTCCAAGCGGTTTACGCCATCAATTAAACACAAAGTGCTGTGCCAAAACTCCTCTCGCTTCTT
ATTTTTGTTTGTTTTTTGAGTGATTGGGGTGGTGATTGGTTTTGGGTGGGTAAGCAGGGGAAAGTGTGAA
AAATCCCGGCAATGGGCCAAGAGGATCAGGAGCTATTAATTCGCGGAGGCAGCAAACACCCATCTGCCGA
GCATCTGAACAATGTGAGTAGTACATGTGCATACATCTTAAGTTCACTTGATCTATAGGAACTGCGATTG
CAACATCAAATTGTCTGCGGCGTGAGAACTGCGACCCACAAAAATCCCAAACCGCAATTGCACAAACAAA
TAGTGACACGAAACAGATTATTCTGGTAGCT
