>Addgene plasmid #15307 | pCaST-elav-Gal4AD | addgene partial sequence | sequence record 21727 | Gal4-AD 5'-AATACCACTACAATGGAT-3'
ATACCCCACCAAACCCAAAAAAAGAGATCTTTAATACGACTCACTATAGGGCGAGCGCCGCCATGGAGTA
CCCATACGACGTACCAGATTACGCTGGAGGAGGTGGTGGAGGTGGAGGTGGAGGTACTAGTCTGGAGATC
GAGGCCGCCTTCCTGGAGCGCGAGAACACCGCCCTGGAGACCCGCGTGGCCGAGCTGCGCCAGCGCGTGC
AGCGCCTGCGCAACCGCGTGAGCCAGAACCGCACCCGCTACGGCCCCCTGGGCGGCGGCAAGTAAGGCGC
GCCTCTAGGATCCAAATGCAATTGGCTAAAAACCGAAACCAAAACGCAACAAAGTATACGAAACACTTGT
GAAACCGTACAAACAATTGTGGAAAAAAAATTAAAAGATTATTAAGATTGAAGTCTCAATAAACATTAGT
GCTTAAATAAACTTAAAGCGACCCGCGTGGAGAGTGCAGTAAAAAGAATAACTTTTGAAATAAATATTTA
CCAAACAGAAAAATATTTTATAAATATTTAAATAAGTGAAAAACAAATTGGTTACTCTGAAACAAAGAAT
ATTCAAATTGGCGCTAAAACAAAGGAGAAAAAATTTCAAGAATATTATACAGATAATAAGACATATTTAA
CTATATAAAACCAAACTTAATCAACAAAGAACAAGGAGTGAAAAAAATA
